>Addgene plasmid #226322 | pLz48 | addgene full sequence | sequence record 449990 | Addgene NGS Result
TCAGAGGTTTTCACCGTCATCACCGAAACGCGCGAGGCAGCTGCGGTAAAGCTCATCAGCGTGGTCGTGA
AGCGATTCACAGATGTCTGCCTGTTCATCCGCGTCCAGCTCGTTGAGTTTCTCCAGAAGCGTTAATGTCT
GGCTTCTGATAAAGCGGGCCATGTTAAGGGCGGTTTTTTCCTGTTTGGTCACTGATGCCTCCGTGTAAGG
GGGATTTCTGTTCATGGGGGTAATGATACCGATGAAACGAGAGAGGATGCTCACGATACGGGTTACTGAT
GATGAACATGCCCGGTTACTGGAACGTTGTGAGGGTAAACAACTGGCGGTATGGATGCGGCGGGACCAGA
GAAAAATCACTCAGGGTCAATGCCAGCGCTTCGTTAATACAGATGTAGGTGTTCCACAGGGTAGCCAGCA
GCATCCTGCGATGCAGATCCGGAACATAATGGTGCAGGGCGCTGACTTCCGCGTTTCCAGACTTTACGAA
ACACGGAAACCGAAGACCATTCATGTTGTTGCTCAGGTCGCAGACGTTTTGCAGCAGCAGTCGCTTCACG
TTCGCTCGCGTATCGGTGATTCATTCTGCTAACCAGTAAGGCAACCCCGCCAGCCTAGCCGGGTCCTCAA
CGACAGGAGCACGATCATGCGCACCCGTGGCCAGGACCCAACGCTGCCCGAGATGCGCCGCGTGCGGCTG
CTGGAGATGGCGGACGCGATGGATATGTTCTGCCAAGGGTTGGTTTGCGCATTCACAGTTCTCCGCAAGA
ATTGATTGGCTCCAATTCTTGGAGTGGTGAATCCGTTAGCGAGGTGCCGCCGGCTTCCATTCAGGTCGAG
GTGGCCCGGCTCCATGCACCGCGACGCAACGCGGGGAGGCAGACAAGGTATAGGGCGGCGCCTACAATCC
ATGCCAACCCGTTCCATGTGCTCGCCGAGGCGGCATAAATCGCCGTGACGATCAGCGGTCCAATGATCGA
AGTTAGGCTGGTAAGAGCCGCGAGCGATCCTTGAAGCTGTCCCTGATGGTCGTCATCTACCTGCCTGGAC
AGCATGGCCTGCAACGCGGGCATCCCGATGCCGCCGGAAGCGAGAAGAATCATAATGGGGAAGGCCATCC
AGCCTCGCGTCGCGAACGCCAGCAAGACGTAGCCCAGCGCGTCGGCCGCCATGCCGGCGATAATGGCCTG
CTTCTCGCCGAAACGTTTGGTGGCGGGACCAGTGACGAAGGCTTGAGCGAGGGCGTGCAAGATTCCGAAT
ACCGCAAGCGACAGGCCGATCATCGTCGCGCTCCAGCGAAAGCGGTCCTCGCCGAAAATGACCCAGAGCG
CTGCCGGCACCTGTCCTACGAGTTGCATGATAAAGAAGACAGTCATAAGTGCGGCGACGATAGTCATGCC
CCGCGCCCACCGGAAGGAGCTGACTGGGTTGAAGGCTCTCAAGGGCATCGGTCGACGCTCTCCCTTATGC
GACTCCTGCATTAGGAAGCAGCCCAGTAGTAGGTTGAGGCCGTTGAGCACCGCCGCCGCAAGGAATGGTG
CATGCAAGGAGATGGCGCCCAACAGTCCCCCGGCCACGGGGCCTGCCACCATACCCACGCCGAAACAAGC
GCTCATGAGCCCGAAGTGGCGAGCCCGATCTTCCCCATCGGTGATGTCGGCGATATAGGCGCCAGCAACC
GCACCTGTGGCGCCGGTGATGCCGGCCACGATGCGTCCGGCGTAGAGGATCGAGATCTCGATCCCGCGAA
ATTAATACGACTCACTATAGGGACACCACAACGGTTTCCCTCTAGAAATAATTTTGTTTAACTTTAAGAA
GGAGATATACCATGTCCTGGAGCCACCCGCAGTTCGAAAAGGAAAACCTGTACTTCCAGTCCGCTGATGT
AACTGGTATTGCTCTGGGTATGATCGAAACACGTGGCTTAGTTCCTGCGATTGAAGCAGCGGACGCCATG
ACTAAAGCGGCTGAAGTGCGTTTGGTCGGTCGTCAATTTGTTGGTGGCGGTTACGTCACCGTATTGGTTC
GGGGCGAAACAGGCGCTGTTAACGCCGCTGTTCGTGCTGGCGCCGATGCTTGCGAACGTGTTGGTGATGG
CTTGGTTGCTGCGCACATCATTGCGCGTGTCCACTCAGAAGTAGAAAACATTCTGCCTAAGGCGCCACAA
GCCTAAGCGGTTAAGATCCGGCTGCTAACAAAGCCCGAAAGGAAGCTGAGTTGGCTGCTGCCACCGCTGA
GCAATAACTAGCATAACCCCTTGGGGCCTCTAAACGGGTCTTGAGGGGTTTTTTGCTGAAAGGAGGAACT
ATATCCGGATATCCACAGGACGGGTGTGGTCGCCATGATCGCGTAGTCGATAGTGGCTCCAAGTAGCGAA
GCGAGCAGGACTGGGCGGCGGCCAAAGCGGTCGGACAGTGCTCCGAGAACGGGTGCGCATAGAAATTGCA
TCAACGCATATAGCGCTAGCAGCACGCCATAGTGACTGGCGATGCTGTCGGAATGGACGATATCCCGCAA
GAGGCCCGGCAGTACCGGCATAACCAAGCCTATGCCTACAGCATCCAGGGTGACGGTGCCGAGGATGACG
ATGAGCGCATTGTTAGATTTCATACACGGTGCCTGACTGCGTTAGCAATTTAACTGTGATAAACTACCGC
ATTAAAGCTTATCGATGATAAGCTGTCAAACATGAGAATTCTTGAAGACGAAAGGGCCTCGTGATACGCC
TATTTTTATAGGTTAATGTCATGATAATAATGGTTTCTTAGACGTCAGGTGGCACTTTTCGGGGAAATGT
GCGCGGAACCCCTATTTGTTTATTTTTCTAAATACATTCAAATATGTATCCGCTCATGAGACAATAACCC
TGATAAATGCTTCAATAATATTGAAAAAGGAAGAGTATGAGTATTCAACATTTCCGTGTCGCCCTTATTC
CCTTTTTTGCGGCATTTTGCCTTCCTGTTTTTGCTCACCCAGAAACGCTGGTGAAAGTAAAAGATGCTGA
AGATCAGTTGGGTGCACGAGTGGGTTACATCGAACTGGATCTCAACAGCGGTAAGATCCTTGAGAGTTTT
CGCCCCGAAGAACGTTTTCCAATGATGAGCACTTTTAAAGTTCTGCTATGTGGCGCGGTATTATCCCGTG
TTGACGCCGGGCAAGAGCAACTCGGTCGCCGCATACACTATTCTCAGAATGACTTGGTTGAGTACTCACC
AGTCACAGAAAAGCATCTTACGGATGGCATGACAGTAAGAGAATTATGCAGTGCTGCCATAACCATGAGT
GATAACACTGCGGCCAACTTACTTCTGACAACGATCGGAGGACCGAAGGAGCTAACCGCTTTTTTGCACA
ACATGGGGGATCATGTAACTCGCCTTGATCGTTGGGAACCGGAGCTGAATGAAGCCATACCAAACGACGA
GCGTGACACCACGATGCCTGCAGCAATGGCAACAACGTTGCGCAAACTATTAACTGGCGAACTACTTACT
CTAGCTTCCCGGCAACAATTAATAGACTGGATGGAGGCGGATAAAGTTGCAGGACCACTTCTGCGCTCGG
CCCTTCCGGCTGGCTGGTTTATTGCTGATAAATCTGGAGCCGGTGAGCGTGGCTCTCGCGGTATCATTGC
AGCACTGGGGCCAGATGGTAAGCCCTCCCGTATCGTAGTTATCTACACGACGGGGAGTCAGGCAACTATG
GATGAACGAAATAGACAGATCGCTGAGATAGGTGCCTCACTGATTAAGCATTGGTAACTGTCAGACCAAG
TTTACTCATATATACTTTAGATTGATTTAAAACTTCATTTTTAATTTAAAAGGATCTAGGTGAAGATCCT
TTTTGATAATCTCATGACCAAAATCCCTTAACGTGAGTTTTCGTTCCACTGAGCGTCAGACCCCGTAGAA
AAGATCAAAGGATCTTCTTGAGATCCTTTTTTTCTGCGCGTAATCTGCTGCTTGCAAACAAAAAAACCAC
CGCTACCAGCGGTGGTTTGTTTGCCGGATCAAGAGCTACCAACTCTTTTTCCGAAGGTAACTGGCTTCAG
CAGAGCGCAGATACCAAATACTGTCCTTCTAGTGTAGCCGTAGTTAGGCCACCACTTCAAGAACTCTGTA
GCACCGCCTACATACCTCGCTCTGCTAATCCTGTTACCAGTGGCTGCTGCCAGTGGCGATAAGTCGTGTC
TTACCGGGTTGGACTCAAGACGATAGTTACCGGATAAGGCGCAGCGGTCGGGCTGAACGGGGGGTTCGTG
CACACAGCCCAGCTTGGAGCGAACGACCTACACCGAACTGAGATACCTACAGCGTGAGCTATGAGAAAGC
GCCACGCTTCCCGAAGGGAGAAAGGCGGACAGGTATCCGGTAAGCGGCAGGGTCGGAACAGGAGAGCGCA
CGAGGGAGCTTCCAGGGGGAAACGCCTGGTATCTTTATAGTCCTGTCGGGTTTCGCCACCTCTGACTTGA
GCGTCGATTTTTGTGATGCTCGTCAGGGGGGCGGAGCCTATGGAAAAACGCCAGCAACGCGGCCTTTTTA
CGGTTCCTGGCCTTTTGCTGGCCTTTTGCTCACATGTTCTTTCCTGCGTTATCCCCTGATTCTGTGGATA
ACCGTATTACCGCCTTTGAGTGAGCTGATACCGCTCGCCGCAGCCGAACGACCGAGCGCAGCGAGTCAGT
GAGCGAGGAAGCGGAAGAGCGCCTGATGCGGTATTTTCTCCTTACGCATCTGTGCGGTATTTCACACCGC
AATGGTGCACTCTCAGTACAATCTGCTCTGATGCCGCATAGTTAAGCCAGTATACACTCCGCTATCGCTA
CGTGACTGGGTCATGGCTGCGCCCCGACACCCGCCAACACCCGCTGACGCGCCCTGACGGGCTTGTCTGC
TCCCGGCATCCGCTTACAGACAAGCTGTGACCGCCTCCGGGAGCTGCATGTG
Features (pLannotate 1.2.2; 16 found; start..end, strand, type, name):
      1..192     -  CDS            rop: Rop protein, which maintains plasmids at low copy number; rop
    209..589     +  CDS            YPB1_ECOLX: Protein predicted: Swiss-Prot protein existence level 4. From Escherichia coli.
    831..1731    -  CDS            TcR (fragment): tetracycline efflux protein; tet; confers resistance to tetracycline
   1753..1771    +  promoter       T7 promoter: promoter for bacteriophage T7 RNA polymerase
   1803..1825    +  RBS            RBS: efficient ribosome binding site from bacteriophage T7 gene 10 (Olins and Rangwala, 1989)
   1838..1861    +  CDS            Strep-Tag II: peptide that binds Strep-Tactin®, an engineered form of streptavidin
   1862..1879    +  CDS            TEV site (fragment): tobacco etch virus (TEV) protease recognition and cleavage site
   1883..2173    +  CDS            csoS1A: CSOSA_HALNC - Also known as csoS1 From Halothiobacillus neapolitanus (strain ATCC 23641 / c2) (Thiobacillus neapolitanus).
   2191..2240    +  CDS            SET1 (fragment): solubility-enhancement tag derived from T7 phage gene 10B
   2248..2295    +  terminator     T7 terminator: transcription terminator for bacteriophage T7 RNA polymerase
   2321..2613    -  CDS            TcR (fragment): tetracycline efflux protein; tet; confers resistance to tetracycline
   2661..2689    -  promoter       tet promoter: E. coli promoter for tetracycline efflux protein gene
   2802..2906    +  promoter       AmpR promoter: bla
   2907..3764    +  CDS            bla: BLAT_ECOLX - Experimental evidence at protein level: Swiss-Prot protein existence level 1. TEM-type are the most prevalent beta-lactamases in enterobacteria; they hydrolyze the beta-lactam bond in susceptible beta-lactam antibiotics, thus conferring resistance to penicillins and cephalosporins. TEM-3 and TEM-4 are capable of hydrolyzing cefotaxime and ceftazidime. TEM-5 is capable of hydrolyzing ceftazidime. TEM-6 is capable of hydrolyzing ceftazidime and aztreonam. TEM-8/CAZ-2, TEM- 16/CAZ-7 and TEM-24/CAZ-6 are markedly active against ceftazidime. IRT- 4 shows resistance to beta-lactamase in
   3938..4526    +  rep_origin     ori: high-copy-number ColE1/pMB1/pBR322/pUC origin of replication
   4712..4851    -  misc_feature   bom: basis of mobility region from pBR322
