[The description below was written by a language model from this plasmid's Addgene catalogue record and pLannotate feature annotations shown in this document.]
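Description:
pLz48 is a bacterial expression plasmid built on the pET14b backbone for producing and purifying the Halothiobacillus neapolitanus carboxysome shell protein CsoS1A in E. coli. The sequenced record is 4,952 nt. Selection is by ampicillin, through the TEM-type beta-lactamase gene (bla) and its native promoter. Replication relies on a ColE1/pMB1-family origin. The pBR322-derived bom region and the rop gene are also annotated. The catalogue lists the plasmid as high copy, although rop normally moderates copy number in this origin family. Two fragments of the tetracycline resistance gene and its promoter flank the expression cassette. These are remnants of the pBR322 lineage, interrupted by the cassette, and do not serve as a working marker.

The expression cassette is driven by a T7 promoter followed by the efficient ribosome binding site from phage T7 gene 10. It therefore requires a host that supplies T7 RNA polymerase. The open reading frame begins with an N-terminal Strep-Tag II, which allows affinity capture on Strep-Tactin resin. Next comes a sequence annotated as a partial TEV protease recognition site, then the csoS1A coding region. Because the TEV match is only a fragment, the record does not establish whether the tag can be cleaved off. A short downstream match to the T7 gene 10B-derived SET1 tag probably reflects vector sequence ahead of the T7 terminator rather than a deliberate fusion. The associated publication concerns α-carboxysome assembly driven by an intrinsically disordered protein, so the purified shell protein was presumably used in that work, though the record does not specify the experiments.
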