Addgene plasmid #226322: pLz48
Purpose: E. coli protein expression for protein purification
Depositing lab: David Savage. Depositing organization: University of California, Berkeley. Publication: Conserved and repetitive motifs in an intrinsically disordered protein drive ⍺-carboxysome assembly. Turnsek JB, Oltrogge LM, Savage DF. J Biol Chem. 2024 Jul 4;300(8):107532. doi: 10.1016/j.jbc.2024.107532. PubMed 38971311.
Backbone
  Vector backbone: pET14b
  Vector type: Bacterial Expression
Growth in bacteria
  Bacterial resistance: Ampicillin, 100 μg/mL
  Growth temperature: 37°C
  Growth strain: DH5alpha
  Copy number: High Copy
Gene/Insert
  Gene/Insert name: strep-CsoS1A
  Species: H. neapolitanus
  Insert size (bp): 345
  Promoter: T7
  Tag / fusion protein: Strep (N terminal on insert)
  Cloning method: Unknown
Terms and licenses: Academic/Nonprofit Terms; Industry Terms: Not Available to Industry
How to cite: pLz48 was a gift from David Savage (Addgene plasmid # 226322 ; http://n2t.net/addgene:226322 ; RRID:Addgene_226322)
